>Addgene plasmid #82572 | pEMS1962 | depositor full sequence | sequence record 157019 | Full Sequence
TCGCGCGTTTCGGTGATGACGGTGAAAACCTCTGACACATGCAGCTCCCGGAGACGGTCACAGCTTGTCT
GTAAGCGGATGCCGGGAGCAGACAAGCCCGTCAGGGCGCGTCAGCGGGTGTTGGCGGGTGTCGGGGCTGG
CTTAACTATGCGGCATCAGAGCAGATTGTACTGAGAGTGCACCATAAAATTGTAAACGTTAATATTTTGT
TAAAATTCGCGTTAAATTTTTGTTAAATCAGCTCATTTTTTAACCAATAGGCCGAAATCGGCAAAATCCC
TTATAAATCAAAAGAATAGCCCGAGATAGGGT
[37 nt withheld, positions 313-349]
AAAGAACGTGGACTCCAACGTCAAAGG
[141 nt withheld, positions 377-517]
G
[142 nt withheld, positions 519-660]
TATGCGGTGTGAAATACCGCACAGATGCGTAAGGAGAAAATACCGCATCAGGCGCCATTCGCCATTCAGG
CTGCGCAACTGTTGGGAAGGGCGATCGGTGCGGGCCTCTTCGCTATTACGCCAGCTGGCGAAAGGGGGAT
GTGCTGCAAGGCGATTAAGTTGGGTAACGCCAGGGTTTTCCCAGTCACGACGTTGTAAAACGACGGCCAG
TGAATTGGAGGCTACAGTCAGTGGAGAGGACTTTCACTGACTGACTGACTGCGTCTCAACCTGGCCGGCC
GGGTGAACTCTGTGGTGACTGCTTTAATTAATTTATGTAATTGGAATTTCACCAAGACATAAATTTACTC
ATATCTATTTTTAAAGACAGGAATATTGATCTTGGACCAGCAATAAATTCCTGTAATATTTGTCCTCAGT
AAAAAGCCAAGACAATTCTAGGCCATTTCTTTTTGTCTTGAAAACGTTATGCCAAAATCATCATTTTGTT
GGCTGCATACATCCTGATTTATATTCGATGAGAGTTATAAAAGGCTTTTATAGTGGAGATGGCCGAGTGA
CATTTTCCTATAAATCACGATCATTTTTACTGCTACAAAGTTCTAGGACTGAACTTCAAATACAACCGTG
CTGTAAACTCTGTGGATGGAACCACATACTTGCTGAATGAGAAACATGTTTCCCTTTCACCATGAGTGAC
TGCATATTCCAGTCAGTCTCTGGCAGATGAGAGCATCACTAAAACCCAGGGAACCATGCTCAGCTTTGAT
GAAGCAGCTTGTGAAACGCAGGTCAGAAGAACTTACCATCTTGGGAAAGTGATAAAGCTGGATGGTCTCT
AACATTTACCTAAACTTGAATTGGCTATTTTTTGTACATACATTTTCCATTTCAACTATTAGCTTAGAAG
TTTACAAAAGAACAGTCCAGTTTTTTTTTTTCTATTATAACAGATACAGCATTACCATTTGTAATCGTTG
ATCAAGGCATAAGCAATTTCTTGCTTGTCAATTTGAACATCTAGCCAGGAATAAATAGCACACAGTATGT
GTAATGCAATCTTCAAAGCGTTTTATTGGAACAGTTCTTAGACCTCATACAAGGAAATAAAAAAATAAGA
AATGTAAATGAATGTGATGTCAGACTGAGGAAGCAAGTCTCTAGAGATCCCTGGAAGTTAGAATGGATTT
TAAAATTCATTATGATTGAATTATAAAATAAATGAAAACCAGCAGGGTTAAATATGAGGTTGATGGGAGC
AAGAAAAGAAAGTTATTTGGATACCCATGGCAGGGAGCATGCAAGTTCAGGTTCACCTCTAGGGCAAGGA
AGAATTTTCTTCAAGGTTCTTCTCTTTCAGTGTTTACTCTGTAGCAGGCACTGTGACTGTGTAAGTGGCA
CACCCTTAAGATGCCCCCAAGTTACTTTGCCCGCCTTGGTGGCCCCCATTTGGTCACCGGGCTCACTGCG
TCTTCTGTCCCAGCTGAGTGGTTTCTCCTTGTCTCGCCTGCCTTCAGTGTTAATTTCCAGAAAAATTGAA
AGAGGAGGGGTTAAGTTAAACATACACTGTGAGTTGTTCTTACGCTACAGTTGAAGAGAGATCTTGAAAT
ATATTTTTCATTCATTTTCTCTCTTTGTGTCTCCCCTATGTGAGAAATATGGCATGCACAATTGGCGCCT
ATATTATCCTCTAGCCAATACTTTATCCCAGTTGCCTTAGCAACTGTCAATATTTGTCTGGTATGTCACA
GCCCCAGTTGGCTGATGGCTGGTTGAACATCTACTTGTAAAGTTTAGGAAAGAGAGACACCCAGTGGTCT
AAATTAACTGAGTTGCTGAAAGCCTGCTTCATTTTATTTTCACTTCAGAAATGTTTATTAATTTTTAAAT
CTGATCTTCTGTTAATCATCAACAATCCCCACAATTAAACTTATGAAGGGAGAAAAGAACATGTGTTGGC
ACACTTACTTTTTCTGTAAAGTCCCAGACAGTAAATATTTTAGGCTTTGCGGTCCCCCTGCCACTCCCCT
CCCCCCAACACACACACACTTTTCTCTTTCTCCTCTTTCTCTCCTTTCCTCCCTTGCTTCTCTCCCCTCC
CTCTCAACACATTCAATGAGTGCCCTAAACGGTGACAAACTTGCATGTGCTTCCCTCATGACTAAACCCC
TGGGCCTTCTGCCAATCCCCTGCAGATGGCCCCAAACTGCAGGCATCCCGTAAGGGGACCCCACGCTTGC
AGCCCTGGTTGGAACGGTCAGGGTGGAGGAGGATGGTGGGGAGTGGTGGTGTCTTCGTCCTGGGAGAAGG
CGAAGCAACTTCCAGGAGGAAACGGGCGTTTCCTTCCCACGCGCTCGAGCGAGCCCTGGGTCCTGGCCTC
GGAACTCCACCCAGCCCCTCCCCACCCTCTGGGAAAAGCCAGTCGCCACACACAGGCACACGCAGGCCCC
GGCGCCGCGCCCTAAGGAGAGCAGCACCCACAGCCAATTGCCATGGCAACCCCGGGGTTCGTTCCACTTC
CCCACCCAGCCGATCTCCCCCCTCCTCCCTGCACTGCAGCCAACCGGCTTGTGCGCGTCCCAGGAGCGCG
CTATAAAACCTGTGCTGGGCGTGATCGGCAAGCACCGGACCAGGGGGAAGGCGAGCAGTGCCAATCTACA
GCGAAGAAAGTCTCGTTTGGTAAAAGCGAGAGGGGAAAGCCTGAGCGGCGCGCCACGAAGAGACGACTGA
CTGACTGACTGGAAAGAGGAAGGGCTGGAAGAGGAAGGAGCTTGGCGTAATCATGGTCATAGCTGTTTCC
TGTGTGAAATTGTTATCCGCTCACAATTCCACACAACATACGAGCCGGAAGCATAAAGTGTAAAGCCTGG
GGTGCCTAATGAGTGAGCTAACTCACATTAATTGCGTTGCGCTCACTGCCCGCTTTCCAGTCGGGAAACC
TGTCGTGCCAGCTGCATTAATGAATCGGCCAACGCGCGGGGAGAGGCGGTTTGCGTATTGGGCGCTCTTC
CGCTTCCTCGCTCACTGACTCGCTGCGCTCGGTCGTTCGGCTGCGGCGAGCGGTATCAGCTCACTCAAAG
GCGGTAATACGGTTATCCACAGAATCAGGGGATAACGCAGGAAAGAACATGTGAGCAAAAGGCCAGCAAA
AGGCCAGGAACCGTAAAAAGGCCGCGTTGCTGGCGTTTTTCCATAGGCTCCGCCCCCCTGACGAGCATCA
CAAAAATCGACGCTCAAGTCAGAGGTGGCGAAACCCGACAGGACTATAAAGATACCAGGCGTTTCCCCCT
GGAAGCTCCCTCGTGCGCTCTCCTGTTCCGACCCTGCCGCTTACCGGATACCTGTCCGCCTTTCTCCCTT
CGGGAAGCGTGGCGCTTTCTCATAGCTCACGCTGTAGGTATCTCAGTTCGGTGTAGGTCGTTCGCTCCAA
GCTGGGCTGTGTGCACGAACCCCCCGTTCAGCCCGACCGCTGCGCCTTATCCGGTAACTATCGTCTTGAG
TCCAACCCGGTAAGACACGACTTATCGCCACTGGCAGCAGCCACTGGTAACAGGATTAGCAGAGCGAGGT
ATGTAGGCGGTGCTACAGAGTTCTTGAAGTGGTGGCCTAACTACGGCTACACTAGAAGGACAGTATTTGG
TATCTGCGCTCTGCTGAAGCCAGTTACCTTCGGAAAAAGAGTTGGTAGCTCTTGATCCGGCAAACAAACC
ACCGCTGGTAGCGGTGGTTTTTTTGTTTGCAAGCAGCAGATTACGCGCAGAAAAAAAGGATCTCAAGAAG
ATCCTTTGATCTTTTCTACGGGGTCTGACGCTCAGTGGAACGAAAACTCACGTTAAGGGATTTTGGTCAT
GAGATTATCAAAAAGGATCTTCACCTAGATCCTTTTAAATTAAAAATGAAGTTTTAAATCAATCTAAAGT
ATATATGAGTAAACTTGGTCTGACAGTTACCAATGCTTAATCAGTGAGGCACCTATCTCAGCGATCTGTC
TATTTCGTTCATCCATAGTTGCCTGACTCCCCGTCGTGTAGATAACTACGATACGGGAGGGCTTACCATC
TGGCCCCAGTGCTGCAATGATACCGCGAGACCCACGCTCACCGGCTCCAGATTTATCAGCAATAAACCAG
CCAGCCGGAAGGGCCGAGCGCAGAAGTGGTCCTGCAACTTTATCCGCCTCCATCCAGTCTATTAATTGTT
GCCGGGAAGCTAGAGTAAGTAGTTCGCCAGTTAATAGTTTGCGCAACGTTGTTGCCATTGCTACAGGCAT
CGTGGTGTCACGCTCGTCGTTTGGTATGGCTTCATTCAGCTCCGGTTCCCAACGATCAAGGCGAGTTACA
TGATCCCCCATGTTGTGCAAAAAAGCGGTTAGCTCCTTCGGTCCTCCGATCGTTGTCAGAAGTAAGTTGG
CCGCAGTGTTATCACTCATGGTTATGGCAGCACTGCATAATTCTCTTACTGTCATGCCATCCGTAAGATG
CTTTTCTGTGACTGGTGAGTACTCAACCAAGTCATTCTGAGAATAGTGTATGCGGCGACCGAGTTGCTCT
TGCCCGGCGTCAATACGGGATAATACCGCGCCACATAGCAGAACTTTAAAAGTGCTCATCATTGGAAAAC
GTTCTTCGGGGCGAAAACTCTCAAGGATCTTACCGCTGTTGAGATCCAGTTCGATGTAACCCACTCGTGC
ACCCAACTGATCTTCAGCATCTTTTACTTTCACCAGCGTTTCTGGGTGAGCAAAAACAGGAAGGCAAAAT
GCCGCAAAAAAGGGAATAAGGGCGACACGGAAATGTTGAATACTCATACTCTTCCTTTTTCAATATTATT
GAAGCATTTATCAGGGTTATTGTCTCATGAGCGGATACATATTTGAATGTATTTAGAAAAATAAACAAAT
AGGGGTTCCGCGCACATTTCCCCGAAAAGTGCCACCTGACGTCTAAGAAACCATTATTATCATGACATTA
ACCTATAAAAATAGGCGTATCACGAGGCCCTTTCGTC
Features (pLannotate 1.2.2; 12 found; start..end, strand, type, name):
    137..186     +  misc_feature   bom (fragment): basis of mobility region from pBR322
    262..642     -  rep_origin     M13 ori (sequence partly withheld): M13 bacteriophage origin of replication; arrow indicates direction of (+) strand synthesis
    661..712     +  misc_feature   bom (fragment): basis of mobility region from pBR322
    718..875     -  CDS            lacZα (fragment): LacZα fragment of β-galactosidase; lacZ fragment
   3470..3486    -  protein_bind   lac operator: The lac repressor binds to the lac operator to inhibit transcription in E. coli. This inhibition can be relieved by adding lactose or isopropyl-β-D-thiogalactopyranoside (IPTG). lac repressor encoded by lacI
   3494..3524    -  promoter       lac promoter: promoter for the E. coli lac operon
   3539..3560    -  protein_bind   CAP binding site: CAP binding activates transcription in the presence of cAMP. E. coli catabolite activator protein
   3573..3665    -  CDS            lacI (fragment): lac repressor; lacI; The lac repressor binds to the lac operator to inhibit transcription in E. coli. This inhibition can be relieved by adding lactose or isopropyl-β-D-thiogalactopyranoside (IPTG).
   3848..4436    -  rep_origin     ori: high-copy-number ColE1/pMB1/pBR322/pUC origin of replication
   4607..5467    -  CDS            AmpR: β-lactamase; bla; confers resistance to ampicillin, carbenicillin, and related antibiotics
   5468..5572    -  promoter       AmpR promoter: bla
   5667..35      +  CDS            rop (fragment) (across the origin): Rop protein, which maintains plasmids at low copy number; rop
