[The description below was written by a language model from this plasmid's Addgene catalogue record and pLannotate feature annotations shown in this document.]
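Description:
pEMS1962 is a high-copy bacterial cloning plasmid of 5,667 nt from the Pleiades Promoter Project that serves as a storage and source vector for the Ple303 MiniPromoter. The catalogue entry lists the backbone as unknown and notes that part of the plasmid was commercially synthesized. The annotated features nonetheless point to a pUC-style architecture: a high-copy ColE1/pMB1-type origin of replication, an AmpR (β-lactamase) gene with its own bla promoter for ampicillin selection in E. coli, and an M13 phage origin that in principle permits single-stranded DNA production. Short remnants of bom, rop and lacI are also detected, but only as fragments.

The payload is Ple303, also called the NOV MiniPromoter, a 2,426 bp regulatory sequence of human origin. MiniPromoters of this kind are compact assemblies of genomic regulatory regions designed to restrict expression to particular cell types while remaining small enough for gene-delivery vectors. The insert is not annotated in the feature table. However, there is a large unannotated gap between a lacZα fragment on one side and the lac operator, lac promoter and CAP binding site on the other. This gap is consistent with the insert interrupting the lacZα cloning region, and it fits the listed M13 forward and reverse sequencing primers.

No reporter, coding sequence, viral elements or eukaryotic selection marker are recorded, so the plasmid does not appear to be an expression construct in itself. It is best regarded as a template from which Ple303 can be subcloned upstream of a gene of interest. The record does not state the cell-type specificity of Ple303, and the associated publication concerns MiniPromoters for expression in the retina.
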