Addgene plasmid #82572: pEMS1962
Purpose: High copy number plasmid containing Ple303 MiniPromoter insert.
Depositing lab: Elizabeth Simpson. Depositing organization: University of British Columbia. Publication: New MiniPromoter Ple345 (NEFL) Drives Strong and Specific Expression in Retinal Ganglion Cells of Mouse and Primate Retina. Simpson E, Korecki AJ, Fornes O, McGill TJ, Cueva-Vargas JL, Agostinone J, Farkas RA, Hickmott JW, Lam SL, Mathelier A, Renner LM, Stoddard J, Zhou M, Di Polo A, Neuringer M, Wasserman WW. Hum Gene Ther. 2018 Jul 31. doi: 10.1089/hum.2018.118. PubMed 30062914.
Backbone
  Vector backbone: Unknown
  Vector type: Pleiades Promoter Project [sic, Pleaides Plieades]
Growth in bacteria
  Bacterial resistance: Ampicillin, 100 μg/mL
  Growth temperature: 37°C
  Growth strain: DH5alpha
  Copy number: High Copy
Gene/Insert
  Gene/Insert name: Ple303 (alt name: NOV MiniPromoter)
  Species: H. sapiens (human)
  Insert size (bp): 2426
  Cloning method: Unknown
  Sequencing primers: 5′ M13-F20; 3′ M13-rev
Resource information
  A portion of this plasmid was derived from a plasmid made by: Plasmid commercially synthesized by Integrated DNA Technologies (IDT)
Terms and licenses: Academic/Nonprofit Terms; Industry Terms
How to cite: pEMS1962 was a gift from Elizabeth Simpson (Addgene plasmid # 82572 ; http://n2t.net/addgene:82572 ; RRID:Addgene_82572)
