>Addgene plasmid #82572 | pEMS1962 | addgene partial sequence | sequence record 159160 | M13-F20 5'-TGTAAAACGACGGCCAGT-3'
TTTCACTGACTGACTGACTGCGTCTCAACCTGGCCGGCCGGGTGAACTCTGTGGTGACTGCTTTAATTAA
TTTATGTAATTGGAATTTCACCAAGACATAAATTTACTCATATCTATTTTTAAAGACAGGAATATTGATC
TTGGACCAGCAATAAATTCCTGTAATATTTGTCCTCAGTAAAAAGCCAAGACAATTCTAGGCCATTTCTT
TTTGTCTTGAAAACGTTATGCCAAAATCATCATTTTGTTGGCTGCATACATCCTGATTTATATTCGATGA
GAGTTATAAAAGGCTTTTATAGTGGAGATGGCCGAGTGACATTTTCCTATAAATCACGATCATTTTTACT
GCTACAAAGTTCTAGGACTGAACTTCAAATACAACCGTGCTGTAAACTCTGTGGATGGAACCACATACTT
GCTGAATGAGAAACATGTTTCCCTTTCACCATGAGTGACTGCATATTCCAGTCAGTCTCTGGCAGATGAG
AGCATCACTAAAACCCAGGGAACCATGCTCAGCTTTGATGAAGCAGCTTGTGAAACGCAGGTCAGAAGAA
CTTACCATCTTGGGAAAGTGATAAAGCTGGATGGTCTCTAACATTTACCTAAACTTGAATTGGCTATTTT
TTGTACATACATTTTCCATTTCAACTATTAGCTTAGAAGTTTACAAAAGAACAGTCCAGTTTTTTTTTTT
CTATTATAACAGATACAGCATTACCATTTGTAATCGTTGATCAAGGCATAAGCAATTTCTTGCTTGTCAA
TTTGAACATCTAGCCAGGAATAAATAGCACACAGTATGTGTAATGCAATCTTCAAAGCGTTTTATTGGAA
CAGTTCTTAGACCTCATACAAGG
