>Addgene plasmid #82572 | pEMS1962 | addgene partial sequence | sequence record 159161 | M13-Rev 5'-CAGGAAACAGCTATGACC-3'
CAGTCAGTCAGTCAGTCGTCTCTTCGTGGCGCGCCGCTCAGGCTTTCCCCTCTCGCTTTTACCAAACGAG
ACTTTCTTCGCTGTAGATTGGCACTGCTCGCCTTCCCCCTGGTCCGGTGCTTGCCGATCACGCCCAGCAC
AGGTTTTATAGCGCGCTCCTGGGACGCGCACAAGCCGGTTGGCTGCAGTGCAGGGAGGAGGGGGGAGATC
GGCTGGGTGGGGAAGTGGAACGAACCCCGGGGTTGCCATGGCAATTGGCTGTGGGTGCTGCTCTCCTTAG
GGCGCGGCGCCGGGGCCTGCGTGTGCCTGTGTGTGGCGACTGGCTTTTCCCAGAGGGTGGGGAGGGGCTG
GGTGGAGTTCCGAGGCCAGGACCCAGGGCTCGCTCGAGCGCGTGGGAAGGAAACGCCCGTTTCCTCCTGG
AAGTTGCTTCGCCTTCTCCCAGGACGAAGACACCACCACTCCCCACCATCCTCCTCCACCCTGACCGTTC
CAACCAGGGCTGCAAGCGTGGGGTCCCCTTACGGGATGCCTGCAGTTTGGGGCCATCTGCAGGGGATTGG
CAGAAGGCCCAGGGGTTTAGTCATGAGGGAAGCACATGCAAGTTTGTCACCGTTTAGGGCACTCATTGAA
TGTGTTGAGAGGGAGGGGAGAGAA
